Addgene plasmid #80681: pAM-PAT-ProATE1 GW
Purpose: (Empty Backbone) binary DEST vector for plant expression
Depositing lab: Nico Dissmeyer. Depositing organization: Leibniz Institute of Plant Biochemistry (IPB).
Backbone
  Vector backbone: Binary vector pAMPAT-MCS
  Modifications to backbone: exchange of Pro35S to ProATE1
  Vector type: Plant Expression
  Promoter: ProATE1
  Selectable markers: Basta
Growth in bacteria
  Bacterial resistance: Chloramphenicol and Ampicillin, 25 & 100 μg/mL
  Growth temperature: 37°C
  Growth strain: ccdB Survival
  Copy number: Low Copy
Gene/Insert
  Cloning method: Gateway Cloning
  Sequencing primers: 5′ gaccggcaacaggattcaatcttaag; 3′ GAATTAGAAATTTTATTGATAGAAG
Terms and licenses: Academic/Nonprofit Terms; Industry Terms: Not Available to Industry
How to cite: pAM-PAT-ProATE1 GW was a gift from Nico Dissmeyer (Addgene plasmid # 80681 ; http://n2t.net/addgene:80681 ; RRID:Addgene_80681)
