[The description below was written by a language model from this plasmid's Addgene catalogue record and pLannotate feature annotations shown in this document.]
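Description:
pAM-PAT-ProATE1 GW is an empty Gateway destination (DEST) binary vector for plant expression, derived from the binary vector pAMPAT-MCS by replacing the 35S promoter with ProATE1. The record does not define ProATE1 further, and the promoter is not annotated in the feature table; it presumably lies in the unannotated stretch between the NOS promoter and attR1. The 6.7 kb plasmid carries two replication origins, an incP oriV and a ColE1/pMB1-type ori, the usual arrangement for shuttling a binary vector between E. coli and Agrobacterium. The catalogue nonetheless lists it as low copy. The backbone is selected through a β-lactamase (AmpR) gene.

The T-DNA is bounded by nopaline-type left and right border repeats and wraps across the origin of the circular map. Next to the left border sits the plant selection cassette: the bar gene, encoding phosphinothricin acetyltransferase, is driven by the NOS promoter and ended by the NOS terminator, giving Basta (glufosinate) resistance in transformed plants. The expression unit consists of ProATE1, a Gateway cassette flanked by attR1 and attR2, and a CaMV polyadenylation signal just inside the right border. The cassette contains a chloramphenicol resistance gene and the ccdB toxin gene, which explains the combined chloramphenicol and ampicillin selection and the need for a ccdB-tolerant host strain. In an LR reaction with an entry clone, the CmR–ccdB segment is exchanged for the gene of interest. Loss of ccdB counter-selects unrecombined vector in standard strains. The resulting clone places the chosen coding sequence under ProATE1 control rather than the strong viral 35S promoter, ready for T-DNA transfer into plants.
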