Features (pLannotate 1.2.2; 19 found; start..end, strand, type, name):
    114..273     +  polyA_signal   CaMV poly(A) signal (fragment): cauliflower mosaic virus polyadenylation signal
    280..300     -  misc_feature   MCS (fragment): pBluescript multiple cloning site
    348..372     +  misc_feature   RB T-DNA repeat: right border repeat from nopaline C58 T-DNA
    592..1123    +  rep_origin     oriV: incP origin of replication
   1187..1264    +  CDS            klaC (fragment): KLAC_ECOLX - Also known as telB. Protein predicted: Swiss-Prot protein existence level 4. Belongs to the kla operon, which is associated with cryptic tellurite resistance, and IncW plasmid fertility inhibition. From Escherichia coli.
   1267..1358    +  promoter       AmpR promoter: bla
   1359..2219    +  CDS            AmpR: β-lactamase; bla; confers resistance to ampicillin, carbenicillin, and related antibiotics
   2390..2978    +  rep_origin     ori: high-copy-number ColE1/pMB1/pBR322/pUC origin of replication
   3290..3314    +  misc_feature   LB T-DNA repeat: left border repeat from nopaline C58 T-DNA
   3408..3660    -  terminator     NOS terminator: nopaline synthase terminator and poly(A) signal
   3683..4231    -  CDS            bar: PAT_STRHY - Experimental evidence at protein level: Swiss-Prot protein existence level 1. Inactivates phosphinothricin (PPT) by transfer of an acetyl group from acetyl CoA. Can also acetylate demethylphosphinothricin but not PTT or glutamate. This enzyme is an effector of phosphinothricin tripeptide (PTT or bialaphos) resistance. From Streptomyces hygroscopicus. Introduced by genetic manipulation and expressed in glufosinate-tolerant maize by Dekalb Genetics.
   4274..4453    -  promoter       NOS promoter: nopaline synthase promoter
   4984..5108    +  protein_bind   attR1: mutant version of attR; recombination site for the Gateway® LR reaction LR Clonase™
   5133..5163    +  promoter       lac UV5 promoter: E. coli lac promoter with an "up" mutation
   5187..5216    +  promoter       cat promoter (fragment): promoter of the E. coli cat gene encoding chloramphenicol acetyltransferase
   5217..5876    +  CDS            CmR: chloramphenicol acetyltransferase; cat; confers resistance to chloramphenicol
   6055..6213    +  CDS            ccdA (fragment): CCDA_ECO57 - Also known as H, letA. Experimental evidence at protein level: Swiss-Prot protein existence level 1. Antitoxin component of a type II toxin-antitoxin (TA) system which inhibits the post-segregational killing (PSK) of plasmid-free cells, also referred to as a plasmid addiction system. Binds to and blocks the activity of CcdB; will also remove bound CcdB protein from the CcdB-GyrA complex by forming a CcdA-CcdB complex, a process termed rejuvenation. Functions as a transcriptional corepressor for the ccdAB operon, repression also requires CcdB (By similarity). From Escherichia coli
   6218..6520    +  CDS            ccdB: CCDB_ECOLI - Also known as G, letB, letD. Experimental evidence at protein level: Swiss-Prot protein existence level 1. Toxic component of a type II toxin-antitoxin (TA) system, functioning in plasmid maintainence. Responsible for the post- segregational killing (PSK) of plasmid-free cells, also referred to as a plasmid addiction system. Half-life of over 2 hours. Cell killing by CcdB is accompanied by filamentation, defects in chromosome and plasmid segregation, defects in cell division, formation of anucleate cells, decreased DNA synthesis and plasmid loss. Interferes with the activity of DN
   6564..6688    -  protein_bind   attR2: mutant version of attR; recombination site for the Gateway® LR reaction LR Clonase™
>Addgene plasmid #80681 | pAM-PAT-ProATE1 GW | depositor full sequence | sequence record 152048 | pAM-PAT-ProATE1 GW sequence 6711 bps
AGCTTGTTGAGAATTCATCGCCCGGGACTGGGTTAACTTCCGATCGATTCTAGACTAGTTCTAGAGTCCG
CAAAAATCACCAGTCTCTCTCTACAAATCTATCTCTCTCTATTTTTCTCCAGAATAATGTGTGAGTAGTT
CCCAGATAAGGGAATTAGGGTTCTTATAGGGTTTCGCTCATGTGTTGAGCATATAAGAAACCCTTAGTAT
GTATTTGTATTTGTAAAATACTTCTATCAATAAAATTTCTAATTCCTAAAACCAAAATCCAGTGACCGGG
CGGCCGCCACCGCGGTGGAGGGGGATCAGATTGTCGTTTCCCGCCTTCAGTTTAAACTATCAGTGTTTGA
CAGGATATATTGGCGGGTAAACCTAAGAGAAAAGAGCGTTTATTAGAATAATCGGATATTTAAAAGGGCG
TGAAAAGGTTTATCCGTTCGTCCATTTGTATGTGTACATCACCGACGAGCAAGGCAAGACCGAGCGCCTT
TCCGACGCTCACCGGGCTGGTTGCCCTCGCCGCTGGGCTGGCGGCCGTCTATGGCCCTGCAAACGCGCCA
GAAACGCCGTCGAAGCCGTGTGCGAGACACCGGCCGCCGGCGTTGTGGATACCTCGCGGAAAACTTGGCC
CTCACTGACAGATGAGGGGCGGACGTTGACACTTGAGGGGCCGACTCACCCGGCGCGGCGTTGACAGATG
AGGGGCAGGCTCGATTTCGGCCGGCGACGTGGAGCTGGCCAGCCTCGCAAATCGGCGAAAACGCCTGATT
TTACGCGAGTTTCCCACAGATGATGTGGACAAGCCTGGGGATAAGTGCCCTGCGGTATTGACACTTGAGG
GGCGCGACTACTGACAGATGAGGGGCGCGATCCTTGACACTTGAGGGGCAGAGTGCTGACAGATGAGGGG
CGCACCTATTGACATTTGAGGGGCTGTCCACAGGCAGAAAATCCAGCATTTGCAAGGGTTTCCGCCCGTT
TTTCGGCCACCGCTAACCTGTCTTTTAACCTGCTTTTAAACCAATATTTATAAACCTTGTTTTTAACCAG
GGCTGCGCCCTGTGCGCGTGACCGCGCACGCCGAAGGGGGGTGCCCCCCCTTCTCGAACCCTCCCGGCCC
GCTAACGCGGGCCTCCCATCCCCCCAGGGGCTGCGCCCCTCGGCCGCGAACGGCCTCACCCCAAAAATGG
CAGCGCTGGCAGTCCTTGCCATTGCCGGGATCGGGGCAGTAACGGGATGGGCGATCAGCCCGACAAGCTA
CCCCTATTTGTTTATTTTTCTAAATACATTCAAATATGTATCCGCTCATGAGACAATAACCCTGATAAAT
GCTTCAATAATATTGAAAAAGGAAGAGTATGAGTATTCAACATTTCCGTGTCGCCCTTATTCCCTTTTTT
GCGGCATTTTGCCTTCCTGTTTTTGCTCACCCAGAAACGCTGGTGAAAGTAAAAGATGCTGAAGATCAGT
TGGGTGCACGAGTGGGTTACATCGAACTGGATCTCAACAGCGGTAAGATCCTTGAGAGTTTTCGCCCCGA
AGAACGTTTTCCAATGATGAGCACTTTTAAAGTTCTGCTATGTGGCGCGGTATTATCCCGTATTGACGCC
GGGCAAGAGCAACTCGGTCGCCGCATACACTATTCTCAGAATGACTTGGTTGAGTACTCACCAGTCACAG
AAAAGCATCTTACGGATGGCATGACAGTAAGAGAATTATGCAGTGCTGCCATAACCATGAGTGATAACAC
TGCGGCCAACTTACTTCTGACAACGATCGGAGGACCGAAGGAGCTAACCGCTTTTTTGCACAACATGGGG
GATCATGTAACTCGCCTTGATCGTTGGGAACCGGAGCTGAATGAAGCCATACCAAACGACGAGCGTGACA
CCACGATGCCTGTAGCAATGGCAACAACGTTGCGCAAACTATTAACTGGCGAACTACTTACTCTAGCTTC
CCGGCAACAATTAATAGACTGGATGGAGGCGGATAAAGTTGCAGGACCACTTCTGCGCTCGGCCCTTCCG
GCTGGCTGGTTTATTGCTGATAAATCTGGAGCCGGTGAGCGTGGGTCTCGCGGTATCATTGCAGCACTGG
GGCCAGATGGTAAGCCCTCCCGTATCGTAGTTATCTACACGACGGGGAGTCAGGCAACTATGGATGAACG
AAATAGACAGATCGCTGAGATAGGTGCCTCACTGATTAAGCATTGGTAACTGTCAGACCAAGTTTACTCA
TATATACTTTAGATTGATTTAAAACTTCATTTTTAATTTAAAAGGATCTAGGTGAAGATCCTTTTTGATA
ATCTCATGACCAAAATCCCTTAACGTGAGTTTTCGTTCCACTGAGCGTCAGACCCCGTAGAAAAGATCAA
AGGATCTTCTTGAGATCCTTTTTTTCTGCGCGTAATCTGCTGCTTGCAAACAAAAAAACCACCGCTACCA
GCGGTGGTTTGTTTGCCGGATCAAGAGCTACCAACTCTTTTTCCGAAGGTAACTGGCTTCAGCAGAGCGC
AGATACCAAATACTGTCCTTCTAGTGTAGCCGTAGTTAGGCCACCACTTCAAGAACTCTGTAGCACCGCC
TACATACCTCGCTCTGCTAATCCTGTTACCAGTGGCTGCTGCCAGTGGCGATAAGTCGTGTCTTACCGGG
TTGGACTCAAGACGATAGTTACCGGATAAGGCGCAGCGGTCGGGCTGAACGGGGGGTTCGTGCACACAGC
CCAGCTTGGAGCGAACGACCTACACCGAACTGAGATACCTACAGCGTGAGCTATGAGAAAGCGCCACGCT
TCCCGAAGGGAGAAAGGCGGACAGGTATCCGGTAAGCGGCAGGGTCGGAACAGGAGAGCGCACGAGGGAG
CTTCCAGGGGGAAACGCCTGGTATCTTTATAGTCCTGTCGGGTTTCGCCACCTCTGACTTGAGCGTCGAT
TTTTGTGATGCTCGTCAGGGGGGCGGAGCCTATGGAAAAACGCCAGCAACGCGGCCTTTTTACGGTTCCT
GGCCTTTTGCTGGCCTTTTGCTCACATGGACTCTAGCTAGAGGATCACAGGCAGCAACGCTCTGTCATCG
TTACAATCAACATGCTACCCTCCGCGAGATCATCCGTGTTTCAAACCCGGCAGCTTAGTTGCCGTTCTTC
CGAATAGCATCGGTAACATGAGCAAAGTCTGCCGCCTTACAACGGCTCTCCCGCTGACGCCGTCCCGGAC
TGATGGGCTGCCTGTATCGAGTGGTGATTTTGTGCCGAGCTGCCGGTCGGGGAGCTGTTGGCTGGCTGGT
GGCAGGATATATTGTGGTGTAAACAAATTGACGCTTAGACAACTTAATAACACATTGCGGACGTTTTTAA
TGATCGAATACTAACGTCTCTACCAGATATCAGCTTGCATGCCGGTCGATCTAGTAACATAGATGACACC
GCGCGCGATAATTTATCCTAGTTTGCGCGCTATATTTTGTTTTCTATCGCGTATTAAATGTATAATTGCG
GGACTCTAATCATAAAAACCCATCTCATAAATAACGTCATGCATTACATGTTAATTATTACATGCTTAAC
GTAATTCAACAGAAATTATATGATAATCATCGCAAGACCGGCAACAGGATTCAATCTTAAGAAACTTTAT
TGCCAAATGTTTGAACGATCTGCTTGACTCTAGGGGTCATCAGATTTCGGTGACGGGCAGGACCGGACGG
GGCGGCACCGGCAGGCTGAAGTCCAGCTGCCAGAAACCCACGTCATGCCAGTTCCCGTGCTTGAAGCCGG
CCGCCCGCAGCATGCCGCGGGGGGCATATCCGAGCGCCTCGTGCATGCGCACGCTCGGGTCGTTGGGCAG
CCCGATGACAGCGACCACGCTCTTGAAGCCCTGTGCCTCCAGGGACTTCAGCAGGTGGGTGTAGAGCGTG
GAGCCCAGTCCCGTCCGCTGGTGGCGGGGGGAGACGTACACGGTCGACTCGGCCGTCCAGTCGTAGGCGT
TGCGTGCCTTCCAGGGGCCCGCGTAGGCGATGCCGGCGACCTCGCCGTCCACCTCGGCGACGAGCCAGGG
ATAGCGCTCCCGCAGACGGACGAGGTCGTCCGTCCACTCCTGCGGTTCCTGCGGCTCGGTACGGAAGTTG
ACCGTGCTTGTCTCGATGTAGTGGTTGACGATGGTGCAGACCGCCGGCATGTCCGCCTCGGTGGCACGGC
GGATGTCGGCCGGGCGTCGTTCTGGGCTCATGGTAGATCCCCCTCGATCGAGTTGAGAGTGAATATGAGA
CTCTAATTGGATACCGAGGGGAATTTATGGAACGTCAGTGGAGCATTTTTGACAAGAAATATTTGCTAGC
TGATAGTGACCTTAGGCGACTTTTGAACGCGCAATAATGGTTTCTGACGTATGTGCTTAGCTCATTAAAC
TCCAGAAACCCGCGGCTGAGTGGCTCCTTCAACGTTGCGGTTCTGTCAGTTCCAAACGTAAAACGGCTTG
TCCCGCGTCATCGGCGGGGGTCATAACGTGACTCCCTTAATTCTCCGCTCATGATCAGATTGTCGTTTCC
CGCCTTCGGTTTGGGCGCGCCGTTTGACCAGAACTCTACGCCTCCGTAGTCTTCGGAATTGTTGTTCTGA
CCGCCGATTACTGCTCGCCACAGGCTTGCCATCTTCCGAAGATTGAACTGGAGAATTAGGGTTTTGATCC
AAATCTGCCGATGCTATCGAAAATCTGTTTATCGATTCCATTATTTTTTCGTGTTTATCTTTTGCCCCAA
AATGTTTTTATTTTTCATTTTCTTCCCTTAAAATATTTATAATTACATAACAACCCCTTCATTTTGCCAA
TTGCATAACAGTCAGCAACAATGTTTTAATATTGAAAAAAAAAGTCAAATGTGAAAGAAGATTATGTCTT
CTTCTCCAAACGGAAAGAGCTTAGCAAAATTCTTCTGAATGAATAATCGGCGATTCTCGAGAAAGAGGAT
CCACCTGAGGATCACAAGTTTGTACAAAAAAGCTGAACGAGAAACGTAAAATGATATAAATATCAATATA
TTAAATTAGATTTTGCATAAAAAACAGACTACATAATACTGTAAAACACAACATATCCAGTCACTATGGC
GGCCGCATTAGGCACCCCAGGCTTTACACTTTATGCTTCCGGCTCGTATAATGTGTGGATTTTGAGTTAG
GATCCGTCGAGATTTTCAGGAGCTAAGGAAGCTAAAATGGAGAAAAAAATCACTGGATATACCACCGTTG
ATATATCCCAATGGCATCGTAAAGAACATTTTGAGGCATTTCAGTCAGTTGCTCAATGTACCTATAACCA
GACCGTTCAGCTGGATATTACGGCCTTTTTAAAGACCGTAAAGAAAAATAAGCACAAGTTTTATCCGGCC
TTTATTCACATTCTTGCCCGCCTGATGAATGCTCATCCGGAATTCCGTATGGCAATGAAAGACGGTGAGC
TGGTGATATGGGATAGTGTTCACCCTTGTTACACCGTTTTCCATGAGCAAACTGAAACGTTTTCATCGCT
CTGGAGTGAATACCACGACGATTTCCGGCAGTTTCTACACATATATTCGCAAGATGTGGCGTGTTACGGT
GAAAACCTGGCCTATTTCCCTAAAGGGTTTATTGAGAATATGTTTTTCGTCTCAGCCAATCCCTGGGTGA
GTTTCACCAGTTTTGATTTAAACGTGGCCAATATGGACAACTTCTTCGCCCCCGTTTTCACCATGGGCAA
ATATTATACGCAAGGCGACAAGGTGCTGATGCCGCTGGCGATTCAGGTTCATCATGCCGTCTGTGATGGC
TTCCATGTCGGCAGAATGCTTAATGAATTACAACAGTACTGCGATGAGTGGCAGGGCGGGGCGTAAACGC
GTGGATCCGGCTTACTAAAAGCCAGATAACAGTATGCGTATTTGCGCGCTGATTTTTGCGGTATAAGAAT
ATATACTGATATGTATACCCGAAGTATGTCAAAAAGAGGTGTGCTATGAAGCAGCGTATTACAGTGACAG
TTGACAGCGACAGCTATCAGTTGCTCAAGGCATATATGATGTCAATATCTCCGGTCTGGTAAGCACAACC
ATGCAGAATGAAGCCCGTCGTCTGCGTGCCGAACGCTGGAAAGCGGAAAATCAGGAAGGGATGGCTGAGG
TCGCCCGGTTTATTGAAATGAACGGCTCTTTTGCTGACGAGAACAGGGACTGGTGAAATGCAGTTTAAGG
TTTACACCTATAAAAGAGAGAGCCGTTATCGTCTGTTTGTGGATGTACAGAGTGATATTATTGACACGCC
CGGGCGACGGATGGTGATCCCCCTGGCCAGTGCACGTCTGCTGTCAGATAAAGTCTCCCGTGAACTTTAC
CCGGTGGTGCATATCGGGGATGAAAGCTGGCGCATGATGACCACCGATATGGCCAGTGTGCCGGTCTCCG
TTATCGGGGAAGAAGTGGCTGATCTCAGCCACCGCGAAAATGACATCAAAAACGCCATTAACCTGATGTT
CTGGGGAATATAAATGTCAGGCTCCCTTATACACAGCCAGTCTGCAGGTCGACCATAGTGACTGGATATG
TTGTGTTTTACAGTATTATGTAGTCTGTTTTTTATGCAAAATCTAATTTAATATATTGATATTTATATCA
TTTTACGTTTCTCGTTCAGCTTTCTTGTACAAAGTGGTGATCCTCCGTTCCATGGGCTAGA
