>Addgene plasmid #80681 | pAM-PAT-ProATE1 GW | addgene partial sequence | sequence record 156921 | ccdB-Fwd 5'-GCATGATGACCACCGATATG-3'
GAAGTGGCTGATCTCAGCCACCGCGAAAATGACATCAAAAACGCCATTAACCTGATGTTCTGGGGAATAT
AAATGTCAGGCTCCCTTATACACAGCCAGTCTGCAGGTCGACCATAGTGACTGGATATGTTGTGTTTTAC
AGTATTATGTAGTCTGTTTTTTATGCAAAATCTAATTTAATATATTGATATTTATATCATTTTACGTTTC
TCGTTCAGCTTTCTTGTACAAAGTGGTGATCCTCCGTTCCATGGGCTAGAAGCTTGTTGAGAATTCATCG
CCCGGGACTGGGTTAACTTCCGATCGATTCTAGACTAGTTCTAGAGTCCGCAAAAATCACCAGTCTCTCT
CTACAAATCTATCTCTCTCTATTTTTCTCCAGAATAATGTGTGAGTAGTTCCCAGATAAGGGAATTAGGG
TTCTTATAGGGTTTCGCTCATGTGTTGAGCATATAAGAAACCCTTAGTATGTATTTGTATTTGTAAAATA
CTTCTATCAATAAAATTTCTAATTCCTAAAACCAAAATCCAGTGACCGGGCGGCCGCCACCGCGGTGGAG
GGGGATCAGATTGTCGTTTCCCGCCTTCAGTTTAAACTATCAGTGTTTGACAGGATATATTGGCGGGTAA
ACCTAAGAGAAAAGAGCGTTTATTAGAATAATCGGATATTTAAAAGGGCGTGAAAAGGTTTATCCGTTCG
TCCATTTGTATGTGTACATCACCGACGAGCAAGGCAAGACCGAGCGCCTTTCCGACGCTCACCGGGCTGG
TTGCCC
