>Addgene plasmid #80681 | pAM-PAT-ProATE1 GW | addgene partial sequence | sequence record 156922 | NOSterm-F 5'-agcgcgcaaactaggataaa-3'
ATCGACCGGCATGCAAGCTGATATCTGGTAGAGACGTTAGTATTCGATCATTAAAAACGTCCGCAATGTG
TTATTAAGTTGTCTAAGCGTCAATTTGTTTACACCACAATATATCCTGCCACCAGCCAGCCAACAGCTCC
CCGACCGGCAGCTCGGCACAAAATCACCACTCGATACAGGCAGCCCATCAGTCCGGGACGGCGTCAGCGG
GAGAGCCGTTGTAAGGCGGCAGACTTTGCTCATGTTACCGATGCTATTCGGAAGAACGGCAACTAAGCTG
CCGGGTTTGAAACACGGATGATCTCGCGGAGGGTAGCATGTTGATTGTAACGATGACAGAGCGTTGCTGC
CTGTGATCCTCTAGCTAGAGTCCATGTGAGCAAAAGGCCAGCAAAAGGCCAGGAACCGTAAAAAGGCCGC
GTTGCTGGCGTTTTTCCATAGGCTCCGCCCCCCTGACGAGCATCACAAAAATCGACGCTCAAGTCAGAGG
TGGCGAAACCCGACAGGACTATAAAGATACCAGGCGTTTCCCCCTGGAAGCTCCCTCGTGCGCTCTCCTG
TTCCGACCCTGCCGCTTACCGGATACCTGTCCGCCTTTCTCCCTTCGGGAAGCGTGGCGCTTTCTCATAG
CTCACGCTGTAGGTATCTCAGTTCGGTGTAGGTCGTTCGCTCCAAGCTGGGCTGTGTGCACGAACCCCCC
GTTCAGCCCGACCGCTGCGCCTTATCCGGTAACTATCGTCTTGAGTCCAACCCGGTAAGACACGACTTAT
CGCCACTGGCAGCAGCCACTGG
